>Addgene plasmid #226549 | pDest17_A1-LCD swap X7 | addgene full sequence | sequence record 451392 | Addgene NGS Result
AGATCTCGATCCCGCGAAATTAATACGACTCACTATAGGGAGACCACAACGGTTTCCCTCTAGAAATAAT
TTTGTTTAACTTTAAGAAGGAGATATACATATGTCGTACTACCATCACCATCACCATCACCTCGAATCAA
CAAGTTTGTACAAAAAAGCAGGCTTCGAGAACCTGTATTTTCAGGGTAGCAGCAGCGATTTTGGTAATAA
ACGTCGTCGTCGCCGTCGCTTTCGTCGTCGTTTTCGTGGTTATGGTAGCTTTGGTGGTGGTAGCGGTGGT
CAGGCAAATGGTGGTTATATGGGTGCCGGTGGTAATGGTGGTGGCAGCCCTGGTGGCAATTTTATGAATA
GCAATGGTGGCGGTTTTGGCTTTTTCTATGGTGGTAGTGCAAGCGGTGGCGGTGGCAATAATGGTAGCAA
TAATTCAGATTATCAAGGTGGCGATAGCAATAACGGTGGTCCGTTTCAAGGTGGTTCAGGTGGCGGTAAT
GGTAGTAATTTTTCCTTTCAGTATAAGGGCGATTATAGCAGCGGTTATAGCTCAGGTGGTGGCGGAGGTA
GCTCTGGCGGTAGTGGTGGTTCATTTGGTAGTGGTTAAGACCCAGCTTTCTTGTACAAAGTGGTTGATTC
GAGGCTGCTAACAAAGCCCGAAAGGAAGCTGAGTTGGCTGCTGCCACCGCTGAGCAATAACTAGCATAAC
CCCTTGGGGCCTCTAAACGGGTCTTGAGGGGTTTTTTGCTGAAAGGAGGAACTATATCCGGATATCCACA
GGACGGGTGTGGTCGCCATGATCGCGTAGTCGATAGTGGCTCCAAGTAGCGAAGCGAGCAGGACTGGGCG
GCGGCCAAAGCGGTCGGACAGTGCTCCGAGAACGGGTGCGCATAGAAATTGCATCAACGCATATAGCGCT
AGCAGCACGCCATAGTGACTGGCGATGCTGTCGGAATGGACGATATCCCGCAAGAGGCCCGGCAGTACCG
GCATAACCAAGCCTATGCCTACAGCATCCAGGGTGACGGTGCCGAGGATGACGATGAGCGCATTGTTAGA
TTTCATACACGGTGCCTGACTGCGTTAGCAATTTAACTGTGATAAACTACCGCATTAAAGCTTATCGATG
ATAAGCTGTCAAACATGAGAATTCTTGAAGACGAAAGGGCCTCGTGATACGCCTATTTTTATAGGTTAAT
GTCATGATAATAATGGTTTCTTAGACGTCAGGTGGCACTTTTCGGGGAAATGTGCGCGGAACCCCTATTT
GTTTATTTTTCTAAATACATTCAAATATGTATCCGCTCATGAGACAATAACCCTGATAAATGCTTCAATA
ATATTGAAAAAGGAAGAGTATGAGTATTCAACATTTCCGTGTCGCCCTTATTCCCTTTTTTGCGGCATTT
TGCCTTCCTGTTTTTGCTCACCCAGAAACGCTGGTGAAAGTAAAAGATGCTGAAGATCAGTTGGGTGCAC
GAGTGGGTTACATCGAACTGGATCTCAACAGCGGTAAGATCCTTGAGAGTTTTCGCCCCGAAGAACGTTT
TCCAATGATGAGCACTTTTAAAGTTCTGCTATGTGGCGCGGTATTATCCCGTGTTGACGCCGGGCAAGAG
CAACTCGGTCGCCGCATACACTATTCTCAGAATGACTTGGTTGAGTACTCACCAGTCACAGAAAAGCATC
TTACGGATGGCATGACAGTAAGAGAATTATGCAGTGCTGCCATAACCATGAGTGATAACACTGCGGCCAA
CTTACTTCTGACAACGATCGGAGGACCGAAGGAGCTAACCGCTTTTTTGCACAACATGGGGGATCATGTA
ACTCGCCTTGATCGTTGGGAACCGGAGCTGAATGAAGCCATACCAAACGACGAGCGTGACACCACGATGC
CTGCAGCAATGGCAACAACGTTGCGCAAACTATTAACTGGCGAACTACTTACTCTAGCTTCCCGGCAACA
ATTAATAGACTGGATGGAGGCGGATAAAGTTGCAGGACCACTTCTGCGCTCGGCCCTTCCGGCTGGCTGG
TTTATTGCTGATAAATCTGGAGCCGGTGAGCGTGGGTCTCGCGGTATCATTGCAGCACTGGGGCCAGATG
GTAAGCCCTCCCGTATCGTAGTTATCTACACGACGGGGAGTCAGGCAACTATGGATGAACGAAATAGACA
GATCGCTGAGATAGGTGCCTCACTGATTAAGCATTGGTAACTGTCAGACCAAGTTTACTCATATATACTT
TAGATTGATTTAAAACTTCATTTTTAATTTAAAAGGATCTAGGTGAAGATCCTTTTTGATAATCTCATGA
CCAAAATCCCTTAACGTGAGTTTTCGTTCCACTGAGCGTCAGACCCCGTAGAAAAGATCAAAGGATCTTC
TTGAGATCCTTTTTTTCTGCGCGTAATCTGCTGCTTGCAAACAAAAAAACCACCGCTACCAGCGGTGGTT
TGTTTGCCGGATCAAGAGCTACCAACTCTTTTTCCGAAGGTAACTGGCTTCAGCAGAGCGCAGATACCAA
ATACTGTCCTTCTAGTGTAGCCGTAGTTAGGCCACCACTTCAAGAACTCTGTAGCACCGCCTACATACCT
CGCTCTGCTAATCCTGTTACCAGTGGCTGCTGCCAGTGGCGATAAGTCGTGTCTTACCGGGTTGGACTCA
AGACGATAGTTACCGGATAAGGCGCAGCGGTCGGGCTGAACGGGGGGTTCGTGCACACAGCCCAGCTTGG
AGCGAACGACCTACACCGAACTGAGATACCTACAGCGTGAGCTATGAGAAAGCGCCACGCTTCCCGAAGG
GAGAAAGGCGGACAGGTATCCGGTAAGCGGCAGGGTCGGAACAGGAGAGCGCACGAGGGAGCTTCCAGGG
GGAAACGCCTGGTATCTTTATAGTCCTGTCGGGTTTCGCCACCTCTGACTTGAGCGTCGATTTTTGTGAT
GCTCGTCAGGGGGGCGGAGCCTATGGAAAAACGCCAGCAACGCGGCCTTTTTACGGTTCCTGGCCTTTTG
CTGGCCTTTTGCTCACATGTTCTTTCCTGCGTTATCCCCTGATTCTGTGGATAACCGTATTACCGCCTTT
GAGTGAGCTGATACCGCTCGCCGCAGCCGAACGACCGAGCGCAGCGAGTCAGTGAGCGAGGAAGCGGAAG
AGCGCCTGATGCGGTATTTTCTCCTTACGCATCTGTGCGGTATTTCACACCGCAATGGTGCACTCTCAGT
ACAATCTGCTCTGATGCCGCATAGTTAAGCCAGTATACACTCCGCTATCGCTACGTGACTGGGTCATGGC
TGCGCCCCGACACCCGCCAACACCCGCTGACGCGCCCTGACGGGCTTGTCTGCTCCCGGCATCCGCTTAC
AGACAAGCTGTGACCGTCTCCGGGAGCTGCATGTGTCAGAGGTTTTCACCGTCATCACCGAAACGCGCGA
GGCAGCTGCGGTAAAGCTCATCAGCGTGGTCGTGAAGCGATTCACAGATGTCTGCCTGTTCATCCGCGTC
CAGCTCGTTGAGTTTCTCCAGAAGCGTTAATGTCTGGCTTCTGATAAAGCGGGCCATGTTAAGGGCGGTT
TTTTCCTGTTTGGTCACTGATGCCTCCGTGTAAGGGGGATTTCTGTTCATGGGGGTAATGATACCGATGA
AACGAGAGAGGATGCTCACGATACGGGTTACTGATGATGAACATGCCCGGTTACTGGAACGTTGTGAGGG
TAAACAACTGGCGGTATGGATGCGGCGGGACCAGAGAAAAATCACTCAGGGTCAATGCCAGCGCTTCGTT
AATACAGATGTAGGTGTTCCACAGGGTAGCCAGCAGCATCCTGCGATGCAGATCCGGAACATAATGGTGC
AGGGCGCTGACTTCCGCGTTTCCAGACTTTACGAAACACGGAAACCGAAGACCATTCATGTTGTTGCTCA
GGTCGCAGACGTTTTGCAGCAGCAGTCGCTTCACGTTCGCTCGCGTATCGGTGATTCATTCTGCTAACCA
GTAAGGCACCCCCGCCAGCCTAGCCGGGTCCTCAACGACAGGAGCACGATCATGCGCACCCGTGGCCAGG
ACCCAACGCTGCCCGAGATGCGCCGCGTGCGGCTGCTGGAGATGGCGGACGCGATGGATATGTTCTGCCA
AGGGTTGGTTTGCGCATTCACAGTTCTCCGCAAGAATTGATTGGCTCCAATTCTTGGAGTGGTGAATCCG
TTAGCGAGGTGCCGCCGGCTTCCATTCAGGTCGAGGTGGCCCGGCTCCATGCACCGCGACGCAACGCGGG
GAGGCAGACAAGGTATAGGGCGGCGCCTACAATCCATGCCAACCCGTTCCATGTGCTCGCCGAGGCGGCA
TAAATCGCCGTGACGATCAGCGGTCCAATGATCGAAGTTAGGCTGGTAAGAGCCGCGAGCGATCCTTGAA
GCTGTCCCTGATGGTCGTCATCTACCTGCCTGGACAGCATGGCCTGCAACGCGGGCATCCCGATGCCGCC
GGAAGCGAGAAGAATCATAATGGGGAAGGCCATCCAGCCTCGCGTCGCGAACGCCAGCAAGACGTAGCCC
AGCGCGTCGGCCGCCATGCCGGCGATAATGGCCTGCTTCTCGCCGAAACGTTTGGTGGCGGGACCAGTGA
CGAAGGCTTGAGCGAGGGCGTGCAAGATTCCGAATACCGCAAGCGACAGGCCGATCATCGTCGCGCTCCA
GCGAAAGCGGTCCTCGCCGAAAATGACCCAGAGCGCTGCCGGCACCTGTCCTACGAGTTGCATGATAAAG
AAGACAGTCATAAGTGCGGCGACGATAGTCATGCCCCGCGCCCACCGGAAGGAGCTGACTGGGTTGAAGG
CTCTCAAGGGCATCGGTCGATCGACGCTCTCCCTTATGCGACTCCTGCATTAGGAAGCAGCCCAGTAGTA
GGTTGAGGCCGTTGAGCACCGCCGCCGCAAGGAATGGTGCATGCAAGGAGATGGCGCCCAACAGTCCCCC
GGCCACGGGGCCTGCCACCATACCCACGCCGAAACAAGCGCTCATGAGCCCGAAGTGGCGAGCCCGATCT
TCCCCATCGGTGATGTCGGCGATATAGGCGCCAGCAACCGCACCTGTGGCGCCGGTGATGCCGGCCACGA
TGCGTCCGGCGTAGAGGATCG
Features (pLannotate 1.2.2; 17 found; start..end, strand, type, name):
     21..39      +  promoter       T7 promoter: promoter for bacteriophage T7 RNA polymerase
     71..93      +  RBS            RBS: efficient ribosome binding site from bacteriophage T7 gene 10 (Olins and Rangwala, 1989)
    111..131     +  CDS            8xHis (fragment): 8xHis affinity tag
    140..164     +  protein_bind   attB1: mutant version of attB; recombination site for the Gateway® BP reaction BP Clonase™
    170..186     +  CDS            TEV site (fragment): tobacco etch virus (TEV) protease recognition and cleavage site
    600..624     -  protein_bind   attB2: mutant version of attB; recombination site for the Gateway® BP reaction BP Clonase™
    634..683     +  CDS            SET1 (fragment): solubility-enhancement tag derived from T7 phage gene 10B
    691..738     +  terminator     T7 terminator: transcription terminator for bacteriophage T7 RNA polymerase
    764..1056    -  CDS            TcR (fragment): tetracycline efflux protein; tet; confers resistance to tetracycline
   1104..1132    -  promoter       tet promoter: E. coli promoter for tetracycline efflux protein gene
   1245..1349    +  promoter       AmpR promoter: bla
   1350..2210    +  CDS            AmpR: β-lactamase; bla; confers resistance to ampicillin, carbenicillin, and related antibiotics
   2381..2969    +  rep_origin     ori: high-copy-number ColE1/pMB1/pBR322/pUC origin of replication
   3155..3294    -  misc_feature   bom: basis of mobility region from pBR322
   3396..3587    -  CDS            rop: Rop protein, which maintains plasmids at low copy number; rop
   3604..3984    +  CDS            YPB1_ECOLX: Protein predicted: Swiss-Prot protein existence level 4. From Escherichia coli.
   4226..5130    -  CDS            TcR (fragment): tetracycline efflux protein; tet; confers resistance to tetracycline
