[The description below was written by a language model from this plasmid's Addgene catalogue record and pLannotate feature annotations shown in this document.]
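Description:
pDest17_A1-LCD swap X7 is a bacterial expression plasmid built on the pDEST17 Gateway destination backbone, a pBR322-derived vector. It is propagated in E. coli through a ColE1/pMB1-type origin accompanied by the rop gene and the bom mobility region. This fits the record's low-copy designation, even though the automated annotation gives the origin a generic high-copy label. Selection is by ampicillin through the β-lactamase gene and its own promoter. The feature table also picks up fragments of the tetracycline efflux gene and its promoter, which are backbone remnants rather than an intact marker.

The payload is a variant of the human A1-LCD, listed as "swap X7". The record does not spell out the parent protein or what was changed, although the associated publication concerns the design of intrinsically disordered protein variants with diverse structural properties. The coding region sits between attB1 and attB2 sites, the scars left by Gateway recombination. Expression is driven by the T7 promoter with the phage gene 10 ribosome binding site, and transcription ends at a T7 terminator. Translation starts upstream of attB1, so the protein carries an N-terminal polyhistidine tag (catalogued as 6xHis and detected as a partial match to an 8xHis feature). A TEV protease recognition site lies just after attB1, which allows the tag to be removed after affinity purification. A short hit to a gene 10-derived solubility tag downstream of attB2 is probably a vector sequence match rather than part of the product.

Because transcription depends on T7 RNA polymerase, expression requires a host such as BL21(DE3), which the depositor mentions alongside a standard cloning strain. The plasmid is intended for recombinant production and purification of this disordered-domain variant.
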