Addgene plasmid #226549: pDest17_A1-LCD swap X7
Purpose: Bacterial expression of N-terminally 6His tagged A1-LCD X7
Depositing lab: Tanja Mittag. Depositing organization: St. Jude Children's Research Hospital. Publication: Design of intrinsically disordered protein variants with diverse structural properties. Pesce F, Bremer A, Tesei G, Hopkins JB, Grace CR, Mittag T, Lindorff-Larsen K. Sci Adv. 2024 Aug 30;10(35):eadm9926. doi: 10.1126/sciadv.adm9926. Epub 2024 Aug 28. PubMed 39196930.
Backbone
  Vector backbone: pDest17
  Backbone manufacturer: Invtirogen
  Vector type: Bacterial Expression
Growth in bacteria
  Bacterial resistance: Ampicillin, 100 μg/mL
  Growth temperature: 37°C
  Growth strain: DH5alpha
  Copy number: Low Copy
Gene/Insert
  Gene/Insert name: A1-LCD swap X7
  Species: H. sapiens (human)
  Promoter: T7
  Tag / fusion protein: 6xHis (N terminal on insert)
  Cloning method: Gateway Cloning
Terms and licenses: Academic/Nonprofit Terms; Industry Terms: Not Available to Industry
Depositor comments: TEV cleavage Site. Growth strain BL21_DE3 also recommended for this plasmid.
How to cite: pDest17_A1-LCD swap X7 was a gift from Tanja Mittag (Addgene plasmid # 226549 ; http://n2t.net/addgene:226549 ; RRID:Addgene_226549)
