>Addgene plasmid #226549 | pDest17_A1-LCD swap X7 | depositor partial sequence | sequence record 444139 | ORF Sequence
AGCAGCGATTTTGGTAATAAACGTCGTCGTCGCCGTCGCTTTCGTCGTCGTTTTCGTGGTTATGGTAGCT
TTGGTGGTGGTAGCGGTGGTCAGGCAAATGGTGGTTATATGGGTGCCGGTGGTAATGGTGGTGGCAGCCC
TGGTGGCAATTTTATGAATAGCAATGGTGGCGGTTTTGGCTTTTTCTATGGTGGTAGTGCAAGCGGTGGC
GGTGGCAATAATGGTAGCAATAATTCAGATTATCAAGGTGGCGATAGCAATAACGGTGGTCCGTTTCAAG
GTGGTTCAGGTGGCGGTAATGGTAGTAATTTTTCCTTTCAGTATAAGGGCGATTATAGCAGCGGTTATAG
CTCAGGTGGTGGCGGAGGTAGCTCTGGCGGTAGTGGTGGTTCATTTGGTAGTGGT
